Addgene plasmid #204365: hKCNQ5(P369T).ires.GFP-pcDNA3
Purpose: Heterologous expression in mammalian cell lines or Xenopus oocyte (T7 RNA pol)
Depositing lab: Aguan Wei. Depositing organization: Seattle Children's Hospital and Research Institute. Publication: Human KCNQ5 de novo mutations underlie epilepsy and intellectual disability. Wei AD, Wakenight P, Zwingman TA, Bard AM, Sahai N, Willemsen MH, Schelhaas HJ, Stegmann APA, Verhoeven JS, de Man SA, Wessels MW, Kleefstra T, Shinde DN, Helbig KL, Basinger A, Wagner VF, Rodriguez-Buritica D, Bryant E, Millichap JJ, Millen KJ, Dobyns WB, Ramirez JM, Kalume FK. J Neurophysiol. 2022 Jul 1;128(1):40-61. doi: 10.1152/jn.00509.2021. Epub 2022 May 18. PubMed 35583973.
Backbone
  Vector backbone: pcDNA3
  Vector type: Mammalian Expression
Growth in bacteria
  Bacterial resistance: Ampicillin, 100 μg/mL
  Growth temperature: 37°C
  Growth strain: DH5alpha
  Copy number: High Copy
Gene/Insert
  Gene/Insert name: KCNQ5
  Species: H. sapiens (human)
  Mutation: P369T
  GenBank ID: AF249278.1
  Entrez Gene: KCNQ5 (a.k.a. Kv7.5, MRD46)
  Promoter: CMV/T7 RNApol
  Cloning method: Restriction Enzyme; 5′ cloning site unknown (unknown if destroyed)
Terms and licenses: Academic/Nonprofit Terms; Industry Terms: Not Available to Industry
Depositor comments: Mutation created in KCNQ5-202 splice variant (Ensembl), referenced to KCNQ5-201 (Ensembl).
How to cite: hKCNQ5(P369T).ires.GFP-pcDNA3 was a gift from Aguan Wei (Addgene plasmid # 204365 ; http://n2t.net/addgene:204365 ; RRID:Addgene_204365)
