[The description below was written by a language model from this plasmid's Addgene catalogue record and pLannotate feature annotations shown in this document.]
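Description:
hKCNQ5(P369T).ires.GFP-pcDNA3 is a mammalian expression plasmid of about 10.2 kb built on the pcDNA3 backbone, carrying a mutant form of the human voltage-gated potassium channel subunit KCNQ5 (Kv7.5). It is maintained in E. coli at high copy through a ColE1/pUC-type origin and selected with ampicillin via the β-lactamase gene. An f1 origin is also present. For selection in mammalian cells, the backbone retains an SV40 early promoter driving the neomycin phosphotransferase gene, followed by an SV40 polyadenylation signal.

The expression cassette is driven by the CMV immediate-early enhancer and promoter, with a T7 promoter immediately downstream so that the same insert can be transcribed in vitro by T7 RNA polymerase to make RNA for Xenopus oocyte injection. A short element annotated as the Xenopus β-globin 5′ UTR lies between the T7 promoter and the coding sequence, although it is annotated on the opposite strand to the cassette. The KCNQ5 open reading frame carries the P369T substitution; the depositor notes that the mutation was made in the KCNQ5-202 splice variant but is numbered relative to KCNQ5-201. Downstream, an EMCV IRES allows translation of EGFP from the same transcript, so green fluorescence marks transfected cells expressing the untagged channel. The bicistronic message terminates at the bovine growth hormone polyadenylation signal.

KCNQ5 contributes to the M-type potassium current that regulates neuronal excitability. This construct is intended for heterologous expression in mammalian cell lines or oocytes, and comes from a study of de novo KCNQ5 variants associated with epilepsy and intellectual disability.
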