Features (pLannotate 1.2.2; 25 found; start..end, strand, type, name):
    311..739     -  rep_origin     f1 ori (sequence partly withheld): f1 bacteriophage origin of replication; arrow indicates direction of (+) strand synthesis
    760..781     -  promoter       SV40 promoter (fragment): SV40 enhancer and early promoter
    785..1009    -  polyA_signal   bGH poly(A) signal: bovine growth hormone polyadenylation signal
   1035..1053    +  promoter       SP6 promoter: promoter for bacteriophage SP6 RNA polymerase
   1069..1788    -  CDS            EGFP: the original enhanced GFP (Yang et al., 1996) mammalian codon-optimized
   1789..2375    -  misc_feature   IRES2: internal ribosome entry site (IRES) of the encephalomyocarditis virus (EMCV)
   2972..5788    -  CDS            KCNQ5: KCNQ5_HUMAN - Experimental evidence at protein level: Swiss-Prot protein existence level 1. Associates with KCNQ3 to form a potassium channel which contributes to M-type current, a slowly activating and deactivating potassium conductance which plays a critical role in determining the subthreshold electrical excitability of neurons. Therefore, it is important in the regulation of neuronal excitability. May contribute, with other potassium channels, to the molecular diversity of a heterogeneous population of M-channels, varying in kinetic and pharmacological properties, which underlie this physi
   5879..5921    +  5'UTR          Xenopus globin 5'-UTR: translational enhancer from the 5'-UTR of the major beta-globin gene of Xenopus laevis
   5932..5953    -  misc_feature   MCS (fragment): pBluescript multiple cloning site
   5960..5978    -  promoter       T7 promoter: promoter for bacteriophage T7 RNA polymerase
   5994..6027    -  LTR            5' LTR (truncated) (fragment): truncated 5' long terminal repeat (LTR) from HIV-1
   6023..6226    -  promoter       CMV promoter: human cytomegalovirus (CMV) immediate early promoter
   6227..6606    -  enhancer       CMV enhancer: human cytomegalovirus immediate early enhancer
   6761..6813    +  misc_feature   bom (fragment): basis of mobility region from pBR322
   6872..6976    +  promoter       AmpR promoter: bla
   6977..7837    +  CDS            AmpR: β-lactamase; bla; confers resistance to ampicillin, carbenicillin, and related antibiotics
   8008..8596    +  rep_origin     ori: high-copy-number ColE1/pMB1/pBR322/pUC origin of replication
   8779..8871    +  CDS            lacI (fragment): lac repressor; lacI; The lac repressor binds to the lac operator to inhibit transcription in E. coli. This inhibition can be relieved by adding lactose or isopropyl-β-D-thiogalactopyranoside (IPTG).
   8884..8905    +  protein_bind   CAP binding site: CAP binding activates transcription in the presence of cAMP. E. coli catabolite activator protein
   8920..8950    +  promoter       lac promoter: promoter for the E. coli lac operon
   8958..8974    +  protein_bind   lac operator: The lac repressor binds to the lac operator to inhibit transcription in E. coli. This inhibition can be relieved by adding lactose or isopropyl-β-D-thiogalactopyranoside (IPTG). lac repressor encoded by lacI
   9047..9168    -  polyA_signal   SV40 poly(A) signal: SV40 polyadenylation signal
   9163..9321    -  CDS            ble (fragment): BLE_KLEPN - Experimental evidence at protein level: Swiss-Prot protein existence level 1. Binding protein with a strong affinity to the bleomycin family of antibiotics. Binds to CL990; an antimitotic-antibiotic compound. From Klebsiella pneumoniae.
   9345..10136   -  CDS            neo: KKA2_KLEPN - Also known as kan, nptII. Experimental evidence at protein level: Swiss-Prot protein existence level 1. Resistance to kanamycin, neomycin, paromomycin, ribostamycin, butirosin and gentamicin B. From Klebsiella pneumoniae.
  10203..297     -  promoter       SV40 promoter (across the origin): SV40 enhancer and early promoter
>Addgene plasmid #204365 | hKCNQ5(P369T).ires.GFP-pcDNA3 | addgene full sequence | sequence record 404012 | Addgene NGS Result
TCACTACTTCTGGAATAGCTCAGAGGCAGAGGCGGCCTCGGCCTCTGCATAAATAAAAAAAATTAGTCAG
CCATGGGGCGGAGAATGGGCGGAACTGGGCGGAGTTAGGGGCGGGATGGGCGGAGTTAGGGGCGGGACTA
TGGTTGCTGACTAATTGAGATGCATGCTTTGCATACTTCTGCCTGCTGGGGAGCCTGGGGACTTTCCACA
CCTGGTTGCTGACTAATTGAGATGCATGCTTTGCATACTTCTGCCTGCTGGGGAGCCTGGGGACTTTCCA
CACCCTAACTGACACACATTCCACAGAATTAATTCGCGTTAAATTTTTGTTAAATCAGCTCATTTTTTAA
CCAATAGGCCGAAATCGGCAAAATCCCTTATAAATCAAAAGAATAGACCGAGATAGGGT
[37 nt withheld, positions 410-446]
AAAGAACGTGGACTCCAACGTCAAAGG
[49 nt withheld, positions 474-522]
T
[91 nt withheld, positions 524-614]
G
[124 nt withheld, positions 616-739]
GGGGATACCCCCTAGAGCCCCAGCTGGTTCTTTCCGCCTCAGAAGCCATAGAGCCCACCGCATCCCCAGC
ATGCCTGCTATTGTCTTCCCAATCCTCCCCCTTGCTGTCCTGCCCCACCCCACCCCCCAGAATAGAATGA
CACCTACTCAGACAATGCGATGCAATTTCCTCATTTTATTAGGAAAGGACAGTGGGAGTGGCACCTTCCA
GGGTCAAGGAAGGCACGGGGGAGGGGCAAACAACAGATGGCTGGCAACTAGAAGGCACAGTCGAGGCTGA
TCAGCGAGCTCTAGCATTTAGGTGACACTATAGAATAGGGCCCTCTAGATTACTTGTACAGCTCGTCCAT
GCCGAGAGTGATCCCGGCGGCGGTCACGAACTCCAGCAGGACCATGTGATCGCGCTTCTCGTTGGGGTCT
TTGCTCAGGGCGGACTGGGTGCTCAGGTAGTGGTTGTCGGGCAGCAGCACGGGGCCGTCGCCGATGGGGG
TGTTCTGCTGGTAGTGGTCGGCGAGCTGCACGCTGCCGTCCTCGATGTTGTGGCGGATCTTGAAGTTCAC
CTTGATGCCGTTCTTCTGCTTGTCGGCCATGATATAGACGTTGTGGCTGTTGTAGTTGTACTCCAGCTTG
TGCCCCAGGATGTTGCCGTCCTCCTTGAAGTCGATGCCCTTCAGCTCGATGCGGTTCACCAGGGTGTCGC
CCTCGAACTTCACCTCGGCGCGGGTCTTGTAGTTGCCGTCGTCCTTGAAGAAGATGGTGCGCTCCTGGAC
GTAGCCTTCGGGCATGGCGGACTTGAAGAAGTCGTGCTGCTTCATGTGGTCGGGGTAGCGGCTGAAGCAC
TGCACGCCGTAGGTCAGGGTGGTCACGAGGGTGGGCCAGGGCACGGGCAGCTTGCCGGTGGTGCAGATGA
ACTTCAGGGTCAGCTTGCCGTAGGTGGCATCGCCCTCGCCCTCGCCGGACACGCTGAACTTGTGGCCGTT
TACGTCGCCGTCCAGCTCGACCAGGATGGGCACCACCCCGGTGAACAGCTCCTCGCCCTTGCTCACCATG
GTTGTGGCCATATTATCATCGTGTTTTTCAAAGGAAAACCACGTCCCCGTGGTTCGGGGGGCCTAGACGT
TTTTTTAACCTCGACTAAACACATGTAAAGCATGTGTACCGAGGCCCCAGATCAGATCCCATACAATGGG
GTACCTTCTGGGCATCCTTCAGCCCCTTGTTGAATACGCTTGAGGAGAGCCATTTGACTCTTTCCACAAC
TATCCAACTCACAACGTGGCACTGGGGTTGTGCCGCCTTTGCAGGTGTATCTTATACACGTGGCTTTTGG
CCGCAGAGGCACCTGTCGCCAGGTGGGGGGTTCCGCTGCCTGCAAAGGGTCGCTACAGACGTTGTTTGTC
TTCAAGAAGCTTCCAGAGGAACTGCTTCCTTCACGACATTCAACAGACCTTGCATTCCTTTGGCGAGAGG
GGAAAGACCCCTAGGAATGCTCGTCAAGAAGACAGGGCCAGGTTTCCGGGCCCTCACATTGCCAAAAGAC
GGCAATATGGTGGAAAATAACATATAGACAAACGCACACCGGCCTTATTCCAAGCGGCTTCGGCCAGTAA
CGTTAGGGGGGGGGGAGGGAGAGGGGCGGATCCCGGGCGCTAAATCACCAAAAGCACACAAATTGACATT
CAAATTACATTAATAATAAAATGACTGAATAGGAATGGGTTGGCAAATATATCTTGAAATAAGCAGCCAT
TTCTATTATTCCCCAATTCTGCTTTAGTTGATACCTTATTAGCAGCTGTTGATAGCCATTGTGTTTAAAT
ATACATTATGGCCTAATCTTGAAAATGTAGTTTGTATTTAGTCACAAAGCAGAAATGCCTGAAATTTGAA
GGTGTTTACTCCCATAATTTCAAAATACAGTGTCAAATCTTCTAAATGACCTAAACTTGACATATTCATA
CACCCCATAGCATTAGCTGTGTTTGGTTTCTCAGGCTTTTTAACTCAAGGTACATTACTAAATGAGTGGG
TTAATGTCGATGCACCTTGGAATTTTAGCCATCCCTAAACATGCATTTTCATGCAATTAAAAGGTAACGG
GCTTATAAACTGCCTTTCATGTTCTTCCCGATTCTTGCAATTTCAACTTTTTAGAAGGGCTTTCGAAATA
GTTCATGCAATGATATGTATGGCTAAAGAACTGCTATGCCTGGAAAGAAAATGAAGAACTTATTTCAGTT
TGACATGAGGCAAGCTGAGGGCATCTGTACTTTCTCCTGCCTTACAAATGCTCTGAGATGATCGTGACCT
TCCAGTCCTTAGAGAGTCTGATGCAAAGGCAGCTTCCCTGGCAGGCTGCGGTGCGGCATCAAAAGTGTCT
GTCTCTGTCTCTTCGGGACCCACCTCTTCATCAGTTATAAACAATTTGGATTCCCTCCATTTGGGGTAAA
AATCTTGGCTGCCTCTGGAGCCACTTGACTCACTCCCTGAAAGTTGTATATTCAGTTCCTCGGTCGACCT
GATCAGGTTTTGCACAGACAAAGATTTGCCCAAGTCCTTCGGCACCATGGGACAGACAGACAACAGAGTT
TCTCCTCCCATGTCAAAGCTTTTCCTCATAGAACGGTCCTTGGTGAGATTTGACTGTGCAACCTGAACAT
TTTCCTTGGAGGCAACAAGGCAGGTGGTGACGTCAGAAATGCTTTCCTGTAAGCCTGCAGGGTTAGGGTG
CAGAGTTTCTGGCCTGGGCAGATGCTTGATGGCTGGGAGAGGAGGTGGGATCTGTAAAGTTGTTGGGGCT
GCTGGCTTGGGTGCCGTATTTATTTGGTTTGCAATGGTGTTGGTGGCTGCCACTGCTGAGCCATCGCTTT
GACTAATTGGCACCTGTGTTGCTTGACTGTGCATAGTAGGGCTAAGCGCGTAGAAAGTCTGGGCACTGAA
CTCATTTGGCGTCAGAATGAACTGCAGGCCTCTCGAGATGTTGGCACTAGTTGATCTGGATAAGCAGCCA
CTGTTTTGTGCGGAACCCGAAAGATCTTTGCTATCCACAGGGCTTTGATAGTCAGATGTCTGTTCACATT
CAAAAGGTGGGATCTGGAATGAAGCCAAAGCGAGGGCTGAGGCAGAGCCTTTCCGAAGGACCTGTTGATA
GATGTCTAGTAGGCAGTCCAGCTTGGATTCTATGGACTGTACCTGTTTTTCAACCTTGACCACCCGACCG
AGCATACTGAGATCGTCTGTGGTCTCATGTTCTGCTGTTATTTTCTCTCGGCTCTTCTTATCTGATGTGA
TTTGCCCTTTTCCAAGAATTTGATCAACACGTGTTTGAAGGCTTTTAATTCTACACAACATGTCCAGATG
ACCAGCAGAATATTGTTCAATGACATCTTTTACATCATATGGACGTAATGTTTCCTTAAACTTCCGTTTT
GCAACATGAAATTTCATAATTCTGATAGCTCGAATGACAGTTTTAAGTGGTGGGGTGAGGTCTTCCACTG
ATACATCACACTGGCATCCTTTTTCATCATATACATCATCAGTGCCAAGGGCTGTGTCAGCATCTATCAC
TGGTTTTGGCTGAGAACTTTTGAGGCGCAGCGAGGGCCGGAAGCGGGTTCGGTCGTTGAAGCTCCAGCTC
TTCTGCACTTTGGTGGGACTGCCCTCGGCTGTGATGTCGGTGCTTGGGGACCTCCTGTCACCTACTGAGG
CTTGTCGGCTCTTAATACTCTGGCCCCTGGGGCTAGCCATGCGCACTCGCTCCTTAAAACTTAGCTTCTG
ACGCAATGTCCACTGTCCCCAACTGCTTGATGCTTCCCCTTGTTCTTTCTTGGTAGGGCTGCAGGTGTGC
AAGGCCTTCAAGTGTGGCTTCCAGGTTGCAATGGAAACAGATTTCTCATCAGCTGCGTAACTACGCCAAA
CACACTGAATGAGGTTGGCAGCTGTGTTCCTTCTTTTCTCAAAGTGTTTCTGGCGGTGTTGTTCTTGTAC
TTTTAATGCAAAACCTGAGCCAAGAATGCCGGCAGGAAGTGCAAAGAAAGAAATGCCAAGGAGTGCAAAG
CCTGCAGAAAGCAATCTTCCCAGCCAAGTTAGGGGAGTTTTGTCTCCATAGCCAATAGTTGTCAATGTAA
TTGTGCCCCACCAGAGAGCATCTGCATATGTAGAAAACTCTTTATTGGCATCCTTTTCCACCAGATAGAC
AAGGAAAGACGAAAAAATAAGAACCAAAAATCCTATGTACCAAGCTGTGATTAATTCCTTGCTGTGAGCA
TAAACCACTGAACCCAGTAATTTCCAAGTGCCTCCCCTTCGGTCCATGCGCACCATGCGGAGGATCTGTA
GGAAACGGAGACTTCTGAGTGCAGACGTGGCAAAAATATTACCCTGAGTTTTTGCAGAAACAACTGCTAT
TGAAGCGATAAGAACAATGGTATCTATAACACAGAAGGGCTTTCGAGCAAACCTCAGTCTTCCTTGCCAT
CCTCTATATCGACAACAGCAACCCGCAGACCAGATTCGAATGATGAACTCCAAACCAAAGACGACAATCA
TCACGAACTCCAGGATCAAGAGGCAACTTGAGGCCAATTTTGTGTGCTCAGGGATGGTAGAAAACACTGA
CAAAATCAAGCAACCAAAGACAAGGAGAAAAACGAAAGCGTGGTAGATGAACGCCCAGCCGCGGGGTCTC
TCCAGCACGTTGTACAGGTAGTTCTGCACCCGCCGGTACTTGACGTTGCGCCGGCAGCTCTGGCTACTCG
TGTAAGAGAGCGGCTTCCCCAGCAGGCTCATCCGGGCCCCCTGCTTGCCCCGGCGGCTCTCCCTCAGGCC
ACCGCCGCCGCCACCAAGCGTGGCCGCGCGGGTGCCCAGCAGTAGCAGGCCGTCGCCCCTGGCGGCTGCC
GAGTTCAGCAGCACCCTGCCCCGGCCCGACTCCACATCCTTCATGCCGCTGCCCAAGCGCCCCCCGCCCG
CCGCCGCCGCCGCTGCGCCGCTCTTCACCCAGAGCCCGGCGGCGCCGCCCTCCTCTCCTCCCGCGTGGTG
GCGGGGCATGGCATCTAGAGCGGCCGCCAGTGTGATGGATATCTGCAGAATTCCAGCACACTGGCGGCCG
TTACTAGTGGATCCGAGCTCGGTACCCTTCTTGTTCTTTTTGCAGAAGCTCAGAATAAACGCTCAACTTT
GGCAGAGCTAGCGTCGACGGTATCGATAAGCTTGGGTCTCCCTATAGTGAGTCGTATTAATTTCGATAAG
CCAGTAAGCAGTGGGTTCTCTAGTTAGCCAGAGAGCTCTGCTTATATAGACCTCCCACCGTACACGCCTA
CCGCCCATTTGCGTCAATGGGGCGGAGTTGTTACGACATTTTGGAAAGTCCCGTTGATTTTGGTGCCAAA
ACAAACTCCCATTGACGTCAATGGGGTGGAGACTTGGAAATCCCCGTGAGTCAAACCGCTATCCACGCCC
ATTGATGTACTGCCAAAACCGCATCACCATGGTAATAGCGATGACTAATACGTAGATGTACTGCCAAGTA
GGAAAGTCCCATAAGGTCATGTACTGGGCATAATGCCAGGCGGGCCATTTACCGTCATTGACGTCAATAG
GGGGCGTACTTGGCATATGATACACTTGATGTACTGCCAAGTGGGCAGTTTACCGTAAATACTCCACCCA
TTGACGTCAATGGAAAGTCCCTATTGGCGTTACTATGGGAACATACGTCATTATTGACGTCAATGGGCGG
GGGTCGTTGGGCGGTCAGCCAGGCGGGCCATTTACCGTAAGTTATGTAACGCGGAACTCCATATATGGGC
TATGAACTAATGACCCCGTAATTGATTACTATTAATAACTAGTCAATAATCAATGTCAACGCGTATATCT
GGCCCGTACATCGCGAAGCAGCGCAAAACGCCTAACCCTAAGCAGATTCTTCATGCAATTGTCGGTCAAG
CCTTGCCTTGTTGTAGCTTAAATTTTGCTCGCGCACTACTCAGCGACCTCCAACACACAAGCAGGGAGCA
GATACTGGCTTAACTATGCGGCATCAGAGCAGATTGTACTGAGAGTGCACCATAGGGGATCGGGAGATCT
CCCGATCCGTCGACGTCAGGTGGCACTTTTCGGGGAAATGTGCGCGGAACCCCTATTTGTTTATTTTTCT
AAATACATTCAAATATGTATCCGCTCATGAGACAATAACCCTGATAAATGCTTCAATAATATTGAAAAAG
GAAGAGTATGAGTATTCAACATTTCCGTGTCGCCCTTATTCCCTTTTTTGCGGCATTTTGCCTTCCTGTT
TTTGCTCACCCAGAAACGCTGGTGAAAGTAAAAGATGCTGAAGATCAGTTGGGTGCACGAGTGGGTTACA
TCGAACTGGATCTCAACAGCGGTAAGATCCTTGAGAGTTTTCGCCCCGAAGAACGTTTTCCAATGATGAG
CACTTTTAAAGTTCTGCTATGTGGCGCGGTATTATCCCGTATTGACGCCGGGCAAGAGCAACTCGGTCGC
CGCATACACTATTCTCAGAATGACTTGGTTGAGTACTCACCAGTCACAGAAAAGCATCTTACGGATGGCA
TGACAGTAAGAGAATTATGCAGTGCTGCCATAACCATGAGTGATAACACTGCGGCCAACTTACTTCTGAC
AACGATCGGAGGACCGAAGGAGCTAACCGCTTTTTTGCACAACATGGGGGATCATGTAACTCGCCTTGAT
CGTTGGGAACCGGAGCTGAATGAAGCCATACCAAACGACGAGCGTGACACCACGATGCCTGTAGCAATGG
CAACAACGTTGCGCAAACTATTAACTGGCGAACTACTTACTCTAGCTTCCCGGCAACAATTAATAGACTG
GATGGAGGCGGATAAAGTTGCAGGACCACTTCTGCGCTCGGCCCTTCCGGCTGGCTGGTTTATTGCTGAT
AAATCTGGAGCCGGTGAGCGTGGGTCTCGCGGTATCATTGCAGCACTGGGGCCAGATGGTAAGCCCTCCC
GTATCGTAGTTATCTACACGACGGGGAGTCAGGCAACTATGGATGAACGAAATAGACAGATCGCTGAGAT
AGGTGCCTCACTGATTAAGCATTGGTAACTGTCAGACCAAGTTTACTCATATATACTTTAGATTGATTTA
AAACTTCATTTTTAATTTAAAAGGATCTAGGTGAAGATCCTTTTTGATAATCTCATGACCAAAATCCCTT
AACGTGAGTTTTCGTTCCACTGAGCGTCAGACCCCGTAGAAAAGATCAAAGGATCTTCTTGAGATCCTTT
TTTTCTGCGCGTAATCTGCTGCTTGCAAACAAAAAAACCACCGCTACCAGCGGTGGTTTGTTTGCCGGAT
CAAGAGCTACCAACTCTTTTTCCGAAGGTAACTGGCTTCAGCAGAGCGCAGATACCAAATACTGTTCTTC
TAGTGTAGCCGTAGTTAGGCCACCACTTCAAGAACTCTGTAGCACCGCCTACATACCTCGCTCTGCTAAT
CCTGTTACCAGTGGCTGCTGCCAGTGGCGATAAGTCGTGTCTTACCGGGTTGGACTCAAGACGATAGTTA
CCGGATAAGGCGCAGCGGTCGGGCTGAACGGGGGGTTCGTGCACACAGCCCAGCTTGGAGCGAACGACCT
ACACCGAACTGAGATACCTACAGCGTGAGCTATGAGAAAGCGCCACGCTTCCCGAAGGGAGAAAGGCGGA
CAGGTATCCGGTAAGCGGCAGGGTCGGAACAGGAGAGCGCACGAGGGAGCTTCCAGGGGGAAACGCCTGG
TATCTTTATAGTCCTGTCGGGTTTCGCCACCTCTGACTTGAGCGTCGATTTTTGTGATGCTCGTCAGGGG
GGCGGAGCCTATGGAAAAACGCCAGCAACGCGGCCTTTTTACGGTTCCTGGCCTTTTGCTGGCCTTTTGC
TCACATGTTCTTTCCTGCGTTATCCCCTGATTCTGTGGATAACCGTATTACCGCCTTTGAGTGAGCTGAT
ACCGCTCGCCGCAGCCGAACGACCGAGCGCAGCGAGTCAGTGAGCGAGGAAGCGGAAGAGCGCCCAATAC
GCAAACCGCCTCTCCCCGCGCGTTGGCCGATTCATTAATGCAGCTGGCACGACAGGTTTCCCGACTGGAA
AGCGGGCAGTGAGCGCAACGCAATTAATGTGAGTTAGCTCACTCATTAGGCACCCCAGGCTTTACACTTT
ATGCTTCCGGCTCGTATGTTGTGTGGAATTGTGAGCGGATAACAATTTCACACAGGAAACAGCTATGACC
ATGATTACGCCAAGCTCTAGCTAGAGGTCGACGGTATACAGACATGATAAGATACATTGATGAGTTTGGA
CAAACCACAACTAGAATGCAGTGAAAAAAATGCTTTATTTGTGAAATTTGTGATGCTATTGCTTTATTTG
TAACCATTATAAGCTGCAATAAACAAGTTGGGGTGGGCGAAGAACTCCAGCATGAGATCCCCGCGCTGGA
GGATCATCCAGCCGGCGTCCCGGAAAACGATTCCGAAGCCCAACCTTTCATAGAAGGCGGCGGTGGAATC
GAAATCTCGTGATGGCAGGTTGGGCGTCGCTTGGTCGGTCATTTCGAACCCCAGAGTCCCGCTCAGAAGA
ACTCGTCAAGAAGGCGATAGAAGGCGATGCGCTGCGAATCGGGAGCGGCGATACCGTAAAGCACGAGGAA
GCGGTCAGCCCATTCGCCGCCAAGCTCTTCAGCAATATCACGGGTAGCCAACGCTATGTCCTGATAGCGG
TCCGCCACACCCAGCCGGCCACAGTCGATGAATCCAGAAAAGCGGCCATTTTCCACCATGATATTCGGCA
AGCAGGCATCGCCATGGGTCACGACGAGATCCTCGCCGTCGGGCATGCGCGCCTTGAGCCTGGCGAACAG
TTCGGCTGGCGCGAGCCCCTGATGCTCTTCGTCCAGATCATCCTGATCGACAAGACCGGCTTCCATCCGA
GTACGTGCTCGCTCGATGCGATGTTTCGCTTGGTGGTCGAATGGGCAGGTAGCCGGATCAAGCGTATGCA
GCCGCCGCATTGCATCAGCCATGATGGATACTTTCTCGGCAGGAGCAAGGTGAGATGACAGGAGATCCTG
CCCCGGCACTTCGCCCAATAGCAGCCAGTCCCTTCCCGCTTCAGTGACAACGTCGAGCACAGCTGCGCAA
GGAACGCCCGTCGTGGCCAGCCACGATAGCCGCGCTGCCTCGTCCTGCAGTTCATTCAGGGCACCGGACA
GGTCGGTCTTGACAAAAAGAACCGGGCGCCCCTGCGCTGACAGCCGGAACACGGCGGCATCAGAGCAGCC
GATTGTCTGTTGTGCCCAGTCATAGCCGAATAGCCTCTCCACCCAAGCGGCCGGAGAACCTGCGTGCAAT
CCATCTTGTTCAATCATGCGAAACGATCCTCATCCTGTCTCTTGATCAGATCCGAAAATGGATATACAAG
CTCCCGGGAGCTTTTTGCAAAAGCCTAGGCCTCCAAAAAAGCCTCC
